>Addgene plasmid #53136 | pET11d-hUba2 | depositor full sequence | sequence record 82768 | pET11d-hUba2 sequence 7574 bps
TTCTTGAAGACGAAAGGGCCTCGTGATACGCCTATTTTTATAGGTTAATGTCATGATAATAATGGTTTCT
TAGACGTCAGGTGGCACTTTTCGGGGAAATGTGCGCGGAACCCCTATTTGTTTATTTTTCTAAATACATT
CAAATATGTATCCGCTCATGAGACAATAACCCTGATAAATGCTTCAATAATATTGAAAAAGGAAGAGTAT
GAGTATTCAACATTTCCGTGTCGCCCTTATTCCCTTTTTTGCGGCATTTTGCCTTCCTGTTTTTGCTCAC
CCAGAAACGCTGGTGAAAGTAAAAGATGCTGAAGATCAGTTGGGTGCACGAGTGGGTTACATCGAACTGG
ATCTCAACAGCGGTAAGATCCTTGAGAGTTTTCGCCCCGAAGAACGTTTTCCAATGATGAGCACTTTTAA
AGTTCTGCTATGTGGCGCGGTATTATCCCGTGTTGACGCCGGGCAAGAGCAACTCGGTCGCCGCATACAC
TATTCTCAGAATGACTTGGTTGAGTACTCACCAGTCACAGAAAAGCATCTTACGGATGGCATGACAGTAA
GAGAATTATGCAGTGCTGCCATAACCATGAGTGATAACACTGCGGCCAACTTACTTCTGACAACGATCGG
AGGACCGAAGGAGCTAACCGCTTTTTTGCACAACATGGGGGATCATGTAACTCGCCTTGATCGTTGGGAA
CCGGAGCTGAATGAAGCCATACCAAACGACGAGCGTGACACCACGATGCCTGCAGCAATGGCAACAACGT
TGCGCAAACTATTAACTGGCGAACTACTTACTCTAGCTTCCCGGCAACAATTAATAGACTGGATGGAGGC
GGATAAAGTTGCAGGACCACTTCTGCGCTCGGCCCTTCCGGCTGGCTGGTTTATTGCTGATAAATCTGGA
GCCGGTGAGCGTGGGTCTCGCGGTATCATTGCAGCACTGGGGCCAGATGGTAAGCCCTCCCGTATCGTAG
TTATCTACACGACGGGGAGTCAGGCAACTATGGATGAACGAAATAGACAGATCGCTGAGATAGGTGCCTC
ACTGATTAAGCATTGGTAACTGTCAGACCAAGTTTACTCATATATACTTTAGATTGATTTAAAACTTCAT
TTTTAATTTAAAAGGATCTAGGTGAAGATCCTTTTTGATAATCTCATGACCAAAATCCCTTAACGTGAGT
TTTCGTTCCACTGAGCGTCAGACCCCGTAGAAAAGATCAAAGGATCTTCTTGAGATCCTTTTTTTCTGCG
CGTAATCTGCTGCTTGCAAACAAAAAAACCACCGCTACCAGCGGTGGTTTGTTTGCCGGATCAAGAGCTA
CCAACTCTTTTTCCGAAGGTAACTGGCTTCAGCAGAGCGCAGATACCAAATACTGTCCTTCTAGTGTAGC
CGTAGTTAGGCCACCACTTCAAGAACTCTGTAGCACCGCCTACATACCTCGCTCTGCTAATCCTGTTACC
AGTGGCTGCTGCCAGTGGCGATAAGTCGTGTCTTACCGGGTTGGACTCAAGACGATAGTTACCGGATAAG
GCGCAGCGGTCGGGCTGAACGGGGGGTTCGTGCACACAGCCCAGCTTGGAGCGAACGACCTACACCGAAC
TGAGATACCTACAGCGTGAGCTATGAGAAAGCGCCACGCTTCCCGAAGGGAGAAAGGCGGACAGGTATCC
GGTAAGCGGCAGGGTCGGAACAGGAGAGCGCACGAGGGAGCTTCCAGGGGGAAACGCCTGGTATCTTTAT
AGTCCTGTCGGGTTTCGCCACCTCTGACTTGAGCGTCGATTTTTGTGATGCTCGTCAGGGGGGCGGAGCC
TATGGAAAAACGCCAGCAACGCGGCCTTTTTACGGTTCCTGGCCTTTTGCTGGCCTTTTGCTCACATGTT
CTTTCCTGCGTTATCCCCTGATTCTGTGGATAACCGTATTACCGCCTTTGAGTGAGCTGATACCGCTCGC
CGCAGCCGAACGACCGAGCGCAGCGAGTCAGTGAGCGAGGAAGCGGAAGAGCGCCTGATGCGGTATTTTC
TCCTTACGCATCTGTGCGGTATTTCACACCGCATATATGGTGCACTCTCAGTACAATCTGCTCTGATGCC
GCATAGTTAAGCCAGTATACACTCCGCTATCGCTACGTGACTGGGTCATGGCTGCGCCCCGACACCCGCC
AACACCCGCTGACGCGCCCTGACGGGCTTGTCTGCTCCCGGCATCCGCTTACAGACAAGCTGTGACCGTC
TCCGGGAGCTGCATGTGTCAGAGGTTTTCACCGTCATCACCGAAACGCGCGAGGCAGCTGCGGTAAAGCT
CATCAGCGTGGTCGTGAAGCGATTCACAGATGTCTGCCTGTTCATCCGCGTCCAGCTCGTTGAGTTTCTC
CAGAAGCGTTAATGTCTGGCTTCTGATAAAGCGGGCCATGTTAAGGGCGGTTTTTTCCTGTTTGGTCACT
GATGCCTCCGTGTAAGGGGGATTTCTGTTCATGGGGGTAATGATACCGATGAAACGAGAGAGGATGCTCA
CGATACGGGTTACTGATGATGAACATGCCCGGTTACTGGAACGTTGTGAGGGTAAACAACTGGCGGTATG
GATGCGGCGGGACCAGAGAAAAATCACTCAGGGTCAATGCCAGCGCTTCGTTAATACAGATGTAGGTGTT
CCACAGGGTAGCCAGCAGCATCCTGCGATGCAGATCCGGAACATAATGGTGCAGGGCGCTGACTTCCGCG
TTTCCAGACTTTACGAAACACGGAAACCGAAGACCATTCATGTTGTTGCTCAGGTCGCAGACGTTTTGCA
GCAGCAGTCGCTTCACGTTCGCTCGCGTATCGGTGATTCATTCTGCTAACCAGTAAGGCAACCCCGCCAG
CCTAGCCGGGTCCTCAACGACAGGAGCACGATCATGCGCACCCGTGGCCAGGACCCAACGCTGCCCGAGA
TGCGCCGCGTGCGGCTGCTGGAGATGGCGGACGCGATGGATATGTTCTGCCAAGGGTTGGTTTGCGCATT
CACAGTTCTCCGCAAGAATTGATTGGCTCCAATTCTTGGAGTGGTGAATCCGTTAGCGAGGTGCCGCCGG
CTTCCATTCAGGTCGAGGTGGCCCGGCTCCATGCACCGCGACGCAACGCGGGGAGGCAGACAAGGTATAG
GGCGGCGCCTACAATCCATGCCAACCCGTTCCATGTGCTCGCCGAGGCGGCATAAATCGCCGTGACGATC
AGCGGTCCAGTGATCGAAGTTAGGCTGGTAAGAGCCGCGAGCGATCCTTGAAGCTGTCCCTGATGGTCGT
CATCTACCTGCCTGGACAGCATGGCCTGCAACGCGGGCATCCCGATGCCGCCGGAAGCGAGAAGAATCAT
AATGGGGAAGGCCATCCAGCCTCGCGTCGCGAACGCCAGCAAGACGTAGCCCAGCGCGTCGGCCGCCATG
CCGGCGATAATGGCCTGCTTCTCGCCGAAACGTTTGGTGGCGGGACCAGTGACGAAGGCTTGAGCGAGGG
CGTGCAAGATTCCGAATACCGCAAGCGACAGGCCGATCATCGTCGCGCTCCAGCGAAAGCGGTCCTCGCC
GAAAATGACCCAGAGCGCTGCCGGCACCTGTCCTACGAGTTGCATGATAAAGAAGACAGTCATAAGTGCG
GCGACGATAGTCATGCCCCGCGCCCACCGGAAGGAGCTGACTGGGTTGAAGGCTCTCAAGGGCATCGGTC
GAGATCCCGGTGCCTAATGAGTGAGCTAACTTACATTAATTGCGTTGCGCTCACTGCCCGCTTTCCAGTC
GGGAAACCTGTCGTGCCAGCTGCATTAATGAATCGGCCAACGCGCGGGGAGAGGCGGTTTGCGTATTGGG
CGCCAGGGTGGTTTTTCTTTTCACCAGTGAGACGGGCAACAGCTGATTGCCCTTCACCGCCTGGCCCTGA
GAGAGTTGCAGCAAGCGGTCCACGCTGGTTTGCCCCAGCAGGCGAAAATCCTGTTTGATGGTGGTTAACG
GCGGGATATAACATGAGCTGTCTTCGGTATCGTCGTATCCCACTACCGAGATATCCGCACCAACGCGCAG
CCCGGACTCGGTAATGGCGCGCATTGCGCCCAGCGCCATCTGATCGTTGGCAACCAGCATCGCAGTGGGA
ACGATGCCCTCATTCAGCATTTGCATGGTTTGTTGAAAACCGGACATGGCACTCCAGTCGCCTTCCCGTT
CCGCTATCGGCTGAATTTGATTGCGAGTGAGATATTTATGCCAGCCAGCCAGACGCAGACGCGCCGAGAC
AGAACTTAATGGGCCCGCTAACAGCGCGATTTGCTGGTGACCCAATGCGACCAGATGCTCCACGCCCAGT
CGCGTACCGTCTTCATGGGAGAAAATAATACTGTTGATGGGTGTCTGGTCAGAGACATCAAGAAATAACG
CCGGAACATTAGTGCAGGCAGCTTCCACAGCAATGGCATCCTGGTCATCCAGCGGATAGTTAATGATCAG
CCCACTGACGCGTTGCGCGAGAAGATTGTGCACCGCCGCTTTACAGGCTTCGACGCCGCTTCGTTCTACC
ATCGACACCACCACGCTGGCACCCAGTTGATCGGCGCGAGATTTAATCGCCGCGACAATTTGCGACGGCG
CGTGCAGGGCCAGACTGGAGGTGGCAACGCCAATCAGCAACGACTGTTTGCCCGCCAGTTGTTGTGCCAC
GCGGTTGGGAATGTAATTCAGCTCCGCCATCGCCGCTTCCACTTTTTCCCGCGTTTTCGCAGAAACGTGG
CTGGCCTGGTTCACCACGCGGGAAACGGTCTGATAAGAGACACCGGCATACTCTGCGACATCGTATAACG
TTACTGGTTTCACATTCACCACCCTGAATTGACTCTCTTCCGGGCGCTATCATGCCATACCGCGAAAGGT
TTTGCGCCATTCGATGGTGTCCGGGATCTCGACGCTCTCCCTTATGCGACTCCTGCATTAGGAAGCAGCC
CAGTAGTAGGTTGAGGCCGTTGAGCACCGCCGCCGCAAGGAATGGTGCATGCAAGGAGATGGCGCCCAAC
AGTCCCCCGGCCACGGGGCCTGCCACCATACCCACGCCGAAACAAGCGCTCATGAGCCCGAAGTGGCGAG
CCCGATCTTCCCCATCGGTGATGTCGGCGATATAGGCGCCAGCAACCGCACCTGTGGCGCCGGTGATGCC
GGCCACGATGCGTCCGGCGTAGAGGATCGAGATCTCGATCCCGCGAAATTAATACGACTCACTATAGGGG
AATTGTGAGCGGATAACAATTCCCCTCTAGAAATAATTTTGTTTAACTTTAAGAAGGAGATATACCATGG
CACTGTCGCGGGGGCTGCCCCGGGAGCTGGCTGAGGCGGTGGCCGGGGGCCGGGTGCTGGTGGTGGGGGC
GGGCGGCATCGGCTGCGAGCTCCTCAAGAATCTCGTGCTCACCGGTTTCTCCCACATCGACCTGATTGAT
CTGGATACTATTGATGTAAGCAACCTCAACAGACAGTTTTTGTTTCAAAAGAAACATGTTGGAAGATCAA
AGGCACAGGTTGCCAAGGAAAGTGTACTGCAGTTTTACCCGAAAGCTAATATCGTTGCCTACCATGACAG
CATCATGAACCCTGACTATAATGTGGAATTTTTCCGACAGTTTATACTGGTTATGAATGCTTTAGATAAC
AGAGCTGCCCGAAACCATGTTAATAGAATGTGCCTGGCAGCTGATGTTCCTCTTATTGAAAGTGGAACAG
CTGGGTATCTTGGACAAGTAACTACTATCAAAAAGGGTGTGACCGAGTGTTATGAGTGTCATCCTAAGCC
GACCCAGAGAACCTTTCCTGGCTGTACAATTCGTAACACACCTTCAGAACCTATACATTGCATCGTTTGG
GCAAAGTACTTGTTCAACCAGTTGTTTGGGGAAGAAGATGCTGATCAAGAAGTATCTCCTGACAGAGCTG
ACCCTGAAGCTGCCTGGGAACCAACGGAAGCCGAAGCCAGAGCTAGAGCATGTAATGAAGATGGTGACAT
TAAACGTATTTCTACTAAGGAATGGGCTAAATCAACTGGATATGATCCAGTTAAACTTTTTACCAAGCTT
TTTAAAGATGACATCAGGTATCTGTTGACAATGGACAAACTATGGCGGAAAAGGAAACCTCCAGTTCCGT
TGGACTGGGCTGAAGTACAAAGTCAAGGAGAAGAAACGAATGCATCAGATCAACAGAATGAACCCCAGTT
AGGCCGGAAAGACCAGCAGGTTCTAGATGTAAAGAGCTATGCACGTCTTTTTTCAAAGAGCATCGAGACT
TTGAGAGTTCATTTAGCAGAAAAGGGGGATGGAGCTGAGCTCATATGGGATAAGGATGACCCATCTGCAA
TGGATTTTGTCACCTCTGCTGCAAACCTCAGGATGCATATTTTCAGTATGAATATGAAGAGTAGATTTGA
TATCAAATCAATGGCAGGGAACATTATTCCTGCTATTGCTACTACTAATGCAGTAATTGCTGGGTTGATA
GTATTGGAAGGATTGAAGATTTTATCAGGAAAAATAGACCAGTGCAGAACAATTTTTTTGAATAAACAAC
CAAACCCAAGAAAGAAGCTTCTTGTGCCTTGTGCACTGGATCCTCCCAACCCCAATTGTTATGTATGTGC
CAGCAAGCCAGAGGTGACTGTGCGGCTGAATGTCCATAAAGTGACTGTTCTCACCTTACAAGACAAGATA
GTGAAAGAAAAATTTGCTATGGTAGCACCAGATGTCCAAATTGAAGATGGGAAAGGAACAATCCTAATAT
CTTCCGAAGAGGGAGAGACGGAAGCTAATAATCACAAGAAGTTGTCAGAATTTGGAATTAGAAATGGCAG
CCGGCTTCAAGCAGATGACTTCCTCCAGGACTATACTTTATTGATCAACATCCTTCATAGTGAAGACCTA
GGAAAGGACGTTGAATTTGAAGTTGTTGGTGATGCCCCGGAAAAAGTGGGGCCCAAACAAGCTGAAGATG
CTGCCAAAAGCATAACCAATGGCAGTGATGATGGAGCTCAGCCCTCCACCTCCACAGCTCAAGAGCAAGA
TGACGTTCTCATAGTTGATTCGGATGAAGAAGATTCTTCAAATAATGCCGACGTCAGTGAAGAAGAGAGA
AGCCGCAAGAGGAAATTAGATGAGAAAGAGAATCTCAGTGCAAAGAGGTCACGTATAGAACAGAAGGAAG
AGCTTGATGATGTCATAGCATTAGATTGAACAGAAATGCCAGATCCGGCTGCTAACAAAGCCCGAAAGGA
AGCTGAGTTGGCTGCTGCCACCGCTGAGCAATAACTAGCATAACCCCTTGGGGCCTCTAAACGGGTCTTG
AGGGGTTTTTTGCTGAAAGGAGGAACTATATCCGGATATCCCGCAAGAGGCCCGGCAGTACCGGCATAAC
CAAGCCTATGCCTACAGCATCCAGGGTGACGGTGCCGAGGATGACGATGAGCGCATTGTTAGATTTCATA
CACGGTGCCTGACTGCGTTAGCAATTTAACTGTGATAAACTACCGCATTAAAGCTTATCGATGATAAGCT
GTCAAACATGAGAA
Features (pLannotate 1.2.2; 19 found; start..end, strand, type, name):
    104..208     +  promoter       AmpR promoter: bla
    209..1069    +  CDS            AmpR: β-lactamase; bla; confers resistance to ampicillin, carbenicillin, and related antibiotics
   1240..1828    +  rep_origin     ori: high-copy-number ColE1/pMB1/pBR322/pUC origin of replication
   2014..2156    -  misc_feature   bom: basis of mobility region from pBR322
   2258..2449    -  CDS            rop: Rop protein, which maintains plasmids at low copy number; rop
   2466..2846    +  CDS            YPB1_ECOLX: Protein predicted: Swiss-Prot protein existence level 4. From Escherichia coli.
   3088..3712    -  CDS            TcR (fragment): tetracycline efflux protein; tet; confers resistance to tetracycline
   3727..3748    -  protein_bind   CAP binding site: CAP binding activates transcription in the presence of cAMP. E. coli catabolite activator protein
   3761..4843    -  CDS            lacI: lac repressor; lacI; The lac repressor binds to the lac operator to inhibit transcription in E. coli. This inhibition can be relieved by adding lactose or isopropyl-β-D-thiogalactopyranoside (IPTG).
   4844..4921    -  promoter       lacI promoter: lacI
   4929..5208    -  CDS            TcR (fragment): tetracycline efflux protein; tet; confers resistance to tetracycline
   5230..5248    +  promoter       T7 promoter: promoter for bacteriophage T7 RNA polymerase
   5249..5273    +  protein_bind   lac operator: The lac repressor binds to the lac operator to inhibit transcription in E. coli. This inhibition can be relieved by adding lactose or isopropyl-β-D-thiogalactopyranoside (IPTG). lac repressor encoded by lacI
   5288..5310    +  RBS            RBS: efficient ribosome binding site from bacteriophage T7 gene 10 (Olins and Rangwala, 1989)
   5317..7236    +  CDS            UBA2: SAE2_HUMAN - Also known as SAE2, UBLE1B. Experimental evidence at protein level: Swiss-Prot protein existence level 1. The heterodimer acts as an E1 ligase for SUMO1, SUMO2, SUMO3, and probably SUMO4. It mediates ATP-dependent activation of SUMO proteins followed by formation of a thioester bond between a SUMO protein and a conserved active site cysteine residue on UBA2/SAE2. From Homo sapiens (Human).
   7258..7307    +  CDS            SET1 (fragment): solubility-enhancement tag derived from T7 phage gene 10B
   7315..7362    +  terminator     T7 terminator: transcription terminator for bacteriophage T7 RNA polymerase
   7385..7489    -  CDS            TcR (fragment): tetracycline efflux protein; tet; confers resistance to tetracycline
   7537..7565    -  promoter       tet promoter: E. coli promoter for tetracycline efflux protein gene
