[The description below was written by a language model from this plasmid's Addgene catalogue record and pLannotate feature annotations shown in this document.]
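Description:
pET11d-hUba2 is a bacterial expression plasmid built on the Novagen pET11d backbone for producing full-length, untagged human Uba2 (also called SAE2, SUMO-activating enzyme subunit 2) in E. coli. The 7,574 bp plasmid replicates from a pBR322-type ColE1/pMB1 origin and retains the bom mobilisation region and the rop gene, which holds copy number down, consistent with its listing as low copy. Selection is by ampicillin through the β-lactamase gene. Several short tetracycline-resistance fragments and the tet promoter are also annotated, but these are non-functional remnants of the pBR322 ancestry rather than a usable marker.

The UBA2 coding sequence was inserted between the NcoI site (retained) and a BglII site (destroyed during cloning). It lies downstream of a T7 promoter with an adjacent lac operator and the strong ribosome binding site from T7 gene 10, and it is followed by the T7 terminator. Transcription therefore depends on a host that supplies T7 RNA polymerase. The plasmid-borne lacI gene provides lac repressor to keep the T7lac promoter quiet until IPTG is added. A small fragment annotated as a T7 gene 10-derived solubility tag sits after the end of the annotated UBA2 coding sequence, just before the terminator. It is most likely residual vector sequence, in keeping with the protein being described as untagged.

Uba2 carries the active-site cysteine of the heterodimeric SUMO E1 enzyme, which activates SUMO proteins in an ATP-dependent manner. The recombinant protein from this plasmid is suited to reconstituting SUMO activation and conjugation in vitro, as in the associated work on SUMO E3 ligase activity. The partner E1 subunit is not encoded here and must be supplied separately.
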