Addgene plasmid #53136: pET11d-hUba2
Purpose: E.coli expression of full length untagged human Uba2 (SAE2)
Depositing lab: Frauke Melchior. Depositing organization: Universitaet Heidelberg. Publication: The nucleoporin RanBP2 has SUMO1 E3 ligase activity. Pichler A, Gast A, Seeler JS, Dejean A, Melchior F. Cell. 2002 Jan 11;108(1):109-20. 10.1016/S0092-8674(01)00633-X PubMed 11792325.
Backbone
  Vector backbone: pET11d
  Backbone manufacturer: Novagen
  Backbone size w/o insert (bp): 5674
  Total vector size (bp): 7574
  Vector type: Bacterial Expression
Growth in bacteria
  Bacterial resistance: Ampicillin, 100 μg/mL
  Growth temperature: 37°C
  Growth strain: DH5alpha
  Copy number: Low Copy
Gene/Insert
  Gene/Insert name: UBA2 (alt names: SAE2; SUMO-activating enzyme subunit 2)
  Species: H. sapiens (human)
  Insert size (bp): 1942
  Entrez Gene: UBA2 (a.k.a. ACCES, ARX, HRIHFB2115, SAE2)
  Promoter: T7
  Cloning method: Restriction Enzyme; 5′ cloning site NcoI (not destroyed); 3′ cloning site BglII (destroyed during cloning)
  Sequencing primers: 5′ T7; 3′ T7-term
Terms and licenses: Academic/Nonprofit Terms; Industry Terms: Not Available to Industry
How to cite: pET11d-hUba2 was a gift from Frauke Melchior (Addgene plasmid # 53136 ; http://n2t.net/addgene:53136 ; RRID:Addgene_53136)
