>Addgene plasmid #53136 | pET11d-hUba2 | addgene partial sequence | sequence record 86472 | pBRrevBam 5'-GGTGATGTCGGCGATATAGG-3'
ATGCGTCCGGCGTAGAGGATCGAGATCTCGATCCCGCGAAATTAATACGACTCACTATAGGGGAATTGTG
AGCGGATAACAATTCCCCTCTAGAAATAATTTTGTTTAACTTTAAGAAGGAGATATACCATGGCACTGTC
GCGGGGGCTGCCCCGGGAGCTGGCTGAGGCGGTGGCCGGGGGCCGGGTGCTGGTGGTGGGGGCGGGCGGC
ATCGGCTGCGAGCTCCTCAAGAATCTCGTGCTCACCGGTTTCTCCCACATCGACCTGATTGATCTGGATA
CTATTGATGTAAGCAACCTCAACAGACAGTTTTTGTTTCAAAAGAAACATGTTGGAAGATCAAAGGCACA
GGTTGCCAAGGAAAGTGTACTGCAGTTTTACCCGAAAGCTAATATCGTTGCCTACCATGACAGCATCATG
AACCCTGACTATAATGTGGAATTTTTCCGACAGTTTATACTGGTTATGAATGCTTTAGATAACAGAGCTG
CCCGAAACCATGTTAATAGAATGTGCCTGGCAGCTGATGTTCCTCTTATTGAAAGTGGAACAGCTGGGTA
TCTTGGACAAGTAACTACTATCAAAAAGGGTGTGACCGAGTGTTATGAGTGTCATCCTAAGCCGACCCAG
AGAACCTTTCCTGGCTGTACAATTCGTAACACACCTTCAGAACCTATACATTGCATCGTTTGGGCAAAGT
ACTTGTTCAACCAGTTGTTTGGGGAAGAAGATGCTGATCAAGAAGTATCTCCTGACAGAGCTGACCCTGA
AGCTGCCTGGGAACCAACGGAAGCCGAAGCCAGAGCTAGAGCATCTAATGAAGATGGTGACATTAAACGT
ATTTCTACTA
