>Addgene plasmid #53136 | pET11d-hUba2 | addgene partial sequence | sequence record 86494 | T7term 5'-GCTAGTTATTGCTCAGCGG-3'
CCGGATCTAGGCTAAAAATAATTCTTCTTCTAGCCAAAAATAAAGGCATAATATTTATAACCAGGTATCA
ACTTTACTAAACCACAATATTTTGAAACTATTAATGATACCTAAGGGTATTTACATTAAAAAGGCAACAT
GCATTGTGTTGTTTTATCTCATGACTGGTTATGCACACACTTTGTTCAAAGGGTTTTTAAAACTATATTC
CTACTTTCAATACAGCATACTGCAATGTGTCTAACAGTTCTAGCAAAATGAATGCTTTCAAAGGGAGCAG
AATCATTTTCAAGTCACTGCTGTCAATTTTTTCCCTTTGGAACAAAGGACATAACAATCTGGTTCTGCCC
AGATAAACTAAATAGTAAGAGGGTTCTGTTTAGAGGCATTTCTGTTCAATCTAATGCTATGACATCATCA
AGCTCTTCCTTCTGTTCTATACGTGACCTCTTTGCACTGAGATTCTCTTTCTCATCTAATTTCCTCTTGC
GGCTTCTCTCTTCTTCACTGACGTCGGCATTATTTGAAGAATCTTCTTCATCCGAATCAACTATGAGAAC
GTCATCTTGCTCTTGAGCTGTGGAGGTGGAGGGCTGAGCTCCATCATCACTGCCATTGGTTATGCTTTTG
GCAGCATCTTCAGCTTGTTTGGGCCCCACTTTTTCCGGGGCATCACCAACAACTTCAAATTCAACGTCCT
TTCCTAGGTCTTCACTATGAAGGATGTTGATCAATAAAGTATAGTCCTGGAGGAAGTCATCTGCTTGAAG
CCGGCTGCCATTTCTAATTCCAAATTCTGACAACTTCT
